Addgene plasmid #110177: pET29b-PD-C438S
Purpose: Expresses propanediol dehydratase mutant C438S in E. coli BL21(DE3)
Depositing lab: Emily Balskus. Depositing organization: Harvard University. Publication: A prominent glycyl radical enzyme in human gut microbiomes metabolizes trans-4-hydroxy-l-proline. Levin BJ, Huang YY, Peck SC, Wei Y, Martinez-Del Campo A, Marks JA, Franzosa EA, Huttenhower C, Balskus EP. Science. 2017 Feb 10;355(6325). pii: 355/6325/eaai8386. doi: 10.1126/science.aai8386. PubMed 28183913.
Backbone
  Vector backbone: pET-29 b (+)
  Backbone manufacturer: EMD Biosciences
  Backbone size w/o insert (bp): 5299
  Total vector size (bp): 7830
  Vector type: Bacterial Expression
Growth in bacteria
  Bacterial resistance: Kanamycin, 50 μg/mL
  Growth temperature: 37°C
  Growth strain: DH5alpha
  Copy number: Low Copy
Gene/Insert
  Gene/Insert name: Propanediol Dehydratase (alt names: PD; B12-Independent Propanediol Dehydratase)
  Species: Roseburia inulinivorans strain A2-194
  Insert size (bp): 2530
  Mutation: C438S mutant
  GenBank ID: WP_007885173.1
  Promoter: T7
  Tag / fusion protein: S-tag (N terminal on backbone); His6 (C terminal on backbone)
  Cloning method: Restriction Enzyme; 5′ cloning site KpnI (not destroyed); 3′ cloning site XhoI (not destroyed)
  Sequencing primers: 5′ TAATACGACTCACTATAGGG; 3′ GCTAGTTATTGCTCAGCGG
Terms and licenses: Academic/Nonprofit Terms; Industry Terms: Not Available to Industry
How to cite: pET29b-PD-C438S was a gift from Emily Balskus (Addgene plasmid # 110177 ; http://n2t.net/addgene:110177 ; RRID:Addgene_110177)
