[The description below was written by a language model from this plasmid's Addgene catalogue record and pLannotate feature annotations shown in this document.]
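Description:
pET29b-PD-C438S is a bacterial expression plasmid built on the pET-29b(+) backbone for producing a point mutant of the B12-independent propanediol dehydratase (PD) from Roseburia inulinivorans strain A2-194 in E. coli BL21(DE3). The plasmid is about 7.8 kb. It replicates from a pBR322-type ColE1 origin accompanied by the rop gene and bom site, consistent with its listing as low copy, and is selected with kanamycin through an aminoglycoside phosphotransferase marker. An f1 origin is also present, along with short remnants of pBR322-derived sequence that the annotation software labels as tetracycline-resistance fragments.

The roughly 2.5 kb insert was cloned between KpnI and XhoI, placing it downstream of the T7 promoter, a lac operator and the T7 gene 10 ribosome binding site, and upstream of the T7 terminator. The plasmid-borne lacI gene supplies repressor, so expression depends on T7 RNA polymerase from the DE3 host and is induced with IPTG. The open reading frame is fused in frame to the backbone's N-terminal S-tag and C-terminal His6 tag, which allow detection and affinity purification. The feature tables do not annotate the PD coding region as such. They do flag a C-terminal segment resembling GrcA, a glycyl radical domain protein, which fits PD's identity as a glycyl radical enzyme. A small "SET1" hit just before the terminator is probably an incidental match to backbone sequence.

The insert carries the C438S substitution. The record does not state the role of this residue, but such mutants typically serve as comparators to the wild-type enzyme in biochemical studies. The depositor and sequencing-derived records give the same feature layout, differing by only a few nucleotides in length.
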