Features (pLannotate 1.2.2; 20 found; start..end, strand, type, name):
     12..467     +  rep_origin     f1 ori (sequence partly withheld): f1 bacteriophage origin of replication; arrow indicates direction of (+) strand synthesis
    494..551     +  promoter       AmpR promoter (fragment): bla
    560..1375    -  CDS            KanR: aminoglycoside phosphotransferase; aph(3')-Ia; confers resistance to kanamycin in bacteria or G418 (Geneticin®) in eukaryotes
   1497..2085    +  rep_origin     ori: high-copy-number ColE1/pMB1/pBR322/pUC origin of replication
   2271..2413    -  misc_feature   bom: basis of mobility region from pBR322
   2515..2706    -  CDS            rop: Rop protein, which maintains plasmids at low copy number; rop
   2723..3103    +  CDS            YPB1_ECOLX: Protein predicted: Swiss-Prot protein existence level 4. From Escherichia coli.
   3175..3466    -  CDS            TcR (fragment): tetracycline efflux protein; tet; confers resistance to tetracycline
   3481..3502    -  protein_bind   CAP binding site: CAP binding activates transcription in the presence of cAMP. E. coli catabolite activator protein
   3515..4597    -  CDS            lacI: lac repressor; lacI; The lac repressor binds to the lac operator to inhibit transcription in E. coli. This inhibition can be relieved by adding lactose or isopropyl-β-D-thiogalactopyranoside (IPTG).
   4598..4675    -  promoter       lacI promoter: lacI
   4683..4962    -  CDS            TcR (fragment): tetracycline efflux protein; tet; confers resistance to tetracycline
   4988..5006    +  promoter       T7 promoter: promoter for bacteriophage T7 RNA polymerase
   5007..5031    +  protein_bind   lac operator: The lac repressor binds to the lac operator to inhibit transcription in E. coli. This inhibition can be relieved by adding lactose or isopropyl-β-D-thiogalactopyranoside (IPTG). lac repressor encoded by lacI
   5046..5068    +  RBS            RBS: efficient ribosome binding site from bacteriophage T7 gene 10 (Olins and Rangwala, 1989)
   5079..5123    +  CDS            S-Tag: affinity and epitope tag derived from pancreatic ribonuclease A
   7491..7649    +  CDS            grcA (fragment): GRCA_VIBC3 - Protein inferred from homology: Swiss-Prot protein existence level 3. Acts as a radical domain for damaged PFL and possibly other radical proteins. From Vibrio cholerae serotype O1 (strain ATCC 39541 / Classical Ogawa 395 / O395).
   7674..7691    +  CDS            9xHis (fragment): 9xHis affinity tag
   7701..7750    +  CDS            SET1 (fragment): solubility-enhancement tag derived from T7 phage gene 10B
   7758..7805    +  terminator     T7 terminator: transcription terminator for bacteriophage T7 RNA polymerase
>Addgene plasmid #110177 | pET29b-PD-C438S | depositor full sequence | sequence record 207306 | pET29b-PD-C438S sequence 7830 bps
TGGCGAATGGG
[124 nt withheld, positions 12-135]
C
[91 nt withheld, positions 137-227]
A
[49 nt withheld, positions 229-277]
CCTTTGACGTTGGAGTCCACGTTCTTT
[37 nt withheld, positions 305-341]
ACCCTATCTCGGTCTATTCTTTTGATTTATAAGGGATTTTGCCGATTTCGGCCTATTGGTTAAAAAATGA
GCTGATTTAACAAAAATTTAACGCGAATTTTAACAAAATATTAACGTTTACAATTTCAGGTGGCACTTTT
CGGGGAAATGTGCGCGGAACCCCTATTTGTTTATTTTTCTAAATACATTCAAATATGTATCCGCTCATGA
ATTAATTCTTAGAAAAACTCATCGAGCATCAAATGAAACTGCAATTTATTCATATCAGGATTATCAATAC
CATATTTTTGAAAAAGCCGTTTCTGTAATGAAGGAGAAAACTCACCGAGGCAGTTCCATAGGATGGCAAG
ATCCTGGTATCGGTCTGCGATTCCGACTCGTCCAACATCAATACAACCTATTAATTTCCCCTCGTCAAAA
ATAAGGTTATCAAGTGAGAAATCACCATGAGTGACGACTGAATCCGGTGAGAATGGCAAAAGTTTATGCA
TTTCTTTCCAGACTTGTTCAACAGGCCAGCCATTACGCTCGTCATCAAAATCACTCGCATCAACCAAACC
GTTATTCATTCGTGATTGCGCCTGAGCGAGACGAAATACGCGATCGCTGTTAAAAGGACAATTACAAACA
GGAATCGAATGCAACCGGCGCAGGAACACTGCCAGCGCATCAACAATATTTTCACCTGAATCAGGATATT
CTTCTAATACCTGGAATGCTGTTTTCCCGGGGATCGCAGTGGTGAGTAACCATGCATCATCAGGAGTACG
GATAAAATGCTTGATGGTCGGAAGAGGCATAAATTCCGTCAGCCAGTTTAGTCTGACCATCTCATCTGTA
ACATCATTGGCAACGCTACCTTTGCCATGTTTCAGAAACAACTCTGGCGCATCGGGCTTCCCATACAATC
GATAGATTGTCGCACCTGATTGCCCGACATTATCGCGAGCCCATTTATACCCATATAAATCAGCATCCAT
GTTGGAATTTAATCGCGGCCTAGAGCAAGACGTTTCCCGTTGAATATGGCTCATAACACCCCTTGTATTA
CTGTTTATGTAAGCAGACAGTTTTATTGTTCATGACCAAAATCCCTTAACGTGAGTTTTCGTTCCACTGA
GCGTCAGACCCCGTAGAAAAGATCAAAGGATCTTCTTGAGATCCTTTTTTTCTGCGCGTAATCTGCTGCT
TGCAAACAAAAAAACCACCGCTACCAGCGGTGGTTTGTTTGCCGGATCAAGAGCTACCAACTCTTTTTCC
GAAGGTAACTGGCTTCAGCAGAGCGCAGATACCAAATACTGTCCTTCTAGTGTAGCCGTAGTTAGGCCAC
CACTTCAAGAACTCTGTAGCACCGCCTACATACCTCGCTCTGCTAATCCTGTTACCAGTGGCTGCTGCCA
GTGGCGATAAGTCGTGTCTTACCGGGTTGGACTCAAGACGATAGTTACCGGATAAGGCGCAGCGGTCGGG
CTGAACGGGGGGTTCGTGCACACAGCCCAGCTTGGAGCGAACGACCTACACCGAACTGAGATACCTACAG
CGTGAGCTATGAGAAAGCGCCACGCTTCCCGAAGGGAGAAAGGCGGACAGGTATCCGGTAAGCGGCAGGG
TCGGAACAGGAGAGCGCACGAGGGAGCTTCCAGGGGGAAACGCCTGGTATCTTTATAGTCCTGTCGGGTT
TCGCCACCTCTGACTTGAGCGTCGATTTTTGTGATGCTCGTCAGGGGGGCGGAGCCTATGGAAAAACGCC
AGCAACGCGGCCTTTTTACGGTTCCTGGCCTTTTGCTGGCCTTTTGCTCACATGTTCTTTCCTGCGTTAT
CCCCTGATTCTGTGGATAACCGTATTACCGCCTTTGAGTGAGCTGATACCGCTCGCCGCAGCCGAACGAC
CGAGCGCAGCGAGTCAGTGAGCGAGGAAGCGGAAGAGCGCCTGATGCGGTATTTTCTCCTTACGCATCTG
TGCGGTATTTCACACCGCATATATGGTGCACTCTCAGTACAATCTGCTCTGATGCCGCATAGTTAAGCCA
GTATACACTCCGCTATCGCTACGTGACTGGGTCATGGCTGCGCCCCGACACCCGCCAACACCCGCTGACG
CGCCCTGACGGGCTTGTCTGCTCCCGGCATCCGCTTACAGACAAGCTGTGACCGTCTCCGGGAGCTGCAT
GTGTCAGAGGTTTTCACCGTCATCACCGAAACGCGCGAGGCAGCTGCGGTAAAGCTCATCAGCGTGGTCG
TGAAGCGATTCACAGATGTCTGCCTGTTCATCCGCGTCCAGCTCGTTGAGTTTCTCCAGAAGCGTTAATG
TCTGGCTTCTGATAAAGCGGGCCATGTTAAGGGCGGTTTTTTCCTGTTTGGTCACTGATGCCTCCGTGTA
AGGGGGATTTCTGTTCATGGGGGTAATGATACCGATGAAACGAGAGAGGATGCTCACGATACGGGTTACT
GATGATGAACATGCCCGGTTACTGGAACGTTGTGAGGGTAAACAACTGGCGGTATGGATGCGGCGGGACC
AGAGAAAAATCACTCAGGGTCAATGCCAGCGCTTCGTTAATACAGATGTAGGTGTTCCACAGGGTAGCCA
GCAGCATCCTGCGATGCAGATCCGGAACATAATGGTGCAGGGCGCTGACTTCCGCGTTTCCAGACTTTAC
GAAACACGGAAACCGAAGACCATTCATGTTGTTGCTCAGGTCGCAGACGTTTTGCAGCAGCAGTCGCTTC
ACGTTCGCTCGCGTATCGGTGATTCATTCTGCTAACCAGTAAGGCAACCCCGCCAGCCTAGCCGGGTCCT
CAACGACAGGAGCACGATCATGCGCACCCGTGGGGCCGCCATGCCGGCGATAATGGCCTGCTTCTCGCCG
AAACGTTTGGTGGCGGGACCAGTGACGAAGGCTTGAGCGAGGGCGTGCAAGATTCCGAATACCGCAAGCG
ACAGGCCGATCATCGTCGCGCTCCAGCGAAAGCGGTCCTCGCCGAAAATGACCCAGAGCGCTGCCGGCAC
CTGTCCTACGAGTTGCATGATAAAGAAGACAGTCATAAGTGCGGCGACGATAGTCATGCCCCGCGCCCAC
CGGAAGGAGCTGACTGGGTTGAAGGCTCTCAAGGGCATCGGTCGAGATCCCGGTGCCTAATGAGTGAGCT
AACTTACATTAATTGCGTTGCGCTCACTGCCCGCTTTCCAGTCGGGAAACCTGTCGTGCCAGCTGCATTA
ATGAATCGGCCAACGCGCGGGGAGAGGCGGTTTGCGTATTGGGCGCCAGGGTGGTTTTTCTTTTCACCAG
TGAGACGGGCAACAGCTGATTGCCCTTCACCGCCTGGCCCTGAGAGAGTTGCAGCAAGCGGTCCACGCTG
GTTTGCCCCAGCAGGCGAAAATCCTGTTTGATGGTGGTTAACGGCGGGATATAACATGAGCTGTCTTCGG
TATCGTCGTATCCCACTACCGAGATGTCCGCACCAACGCGCAGCCCGGACTCGGTAATGGCGCGCATTGC
GCCCAGCGCCATCTGATCGTTGGCAACCAGCATCGCAGTGGGAACGATGCCCTCATTCAGCATTTGCATG
GTTTGTTGAAAACCGGACATGGCACTCCAGTCGCCTTCCCGTTCCGCTATCGGCTGAATTTGATTGCGAG
TGAGATATTTATGCCAGCCAGCCAGACGCAGACGCGCCGAGACAGAACTTAATGGGCCCGCTAACAGCGC
GATTTGCTGGTGACCCAATGCGACCAGATGCTCCACGCCCAGTCGCGTACCGTCTTCATGGGAGAAAATA
ATACTGTTGATGGGTGTCTGGTCAGAGACATCAAGAAATAACGCCGGAACATTAGTGCAGGCAGCTTCCA
CAGCAATGGCATCCTGGTCATCCAGCGGATAGTTAATGATCAGCCCACTGACGCGTTGCGCGAGAAGATT
GTGCACCGCCGCTTTACAGGCTTCGACGCCGCTTCGTTCTACCATCGACACCACCACGCTGGCACCCAGT
TGATCGGCGCGAGATTTAATCGCCGCGACAATTTGCGACGGCGCGTGCAGGGCCAGACTGGAGGTGGCAA
CGCCAATCAGCAACGACTGTTTGCCCGCCAGTTGTTGTGCCACGCGGTTGGGAATGTAATTCAGCTCCGC
CATCGCCGCTTCCACTTTTTCCCGCGTTTTCGCAGAAACGTGGCTGGCCTGGTTCACCACGCGGGAAACG
GTCTGATAAGAGACACCGGCATACTCTGCGACATCGTATAACGTTACTGGTTTCACATTCACCACCCTGA
ATTGACTCTCTTCCGGGCGCTATCATGCCATACCGCGAAAGGTTTTGCGCCATTCGATGGTGTCCGGGAT
CTCGACGCTCTCCCTTATGCGACTCCTGCATTAGGAAGCAGCCCAGTAGTAGGTTGAGGCCGTTGAGCAC
CGCCGCCGCAAGGAATGGTGCATGCAAGGAGATGGCGCCCAACAGTCCCCCGGCCACGGGGCCTGCCACC
ATACCCACGCCGAAACAAGCGCTCATGAGCCCGAAGTGGCGAGCCCGATCTTCCCCATCGGTGATGTCGG
CGATATAGGCGCCAGCAACCGCACCTGTGGCGCCGGTGATGCCGGCCACGATGCGTCCGGCGTAGAGGAT
CGAGATCGATCTCGATCCCGCGAAATTAATACGACTCACTATAGGGGAATTGTGAGCGGATAACAATTCC
CCTCTAGAAATAATTTTGTTTAACTTTAAGAAGGAGATATACATATGAAAGAAACCGCTGCTGCTAAATT
CGAACGCCAGCACATGGACAGCCCAGATCTGGGTACCATGGGAAATTATGATAGTACTCCAATTGCGAAG
TCGGATCGTATAAAAAGACTTGTAGATCATCTGTATGCAAAGATGCCTGAGATTGAGGCGGCAAGAGCGG
AACTGATCACAGAATCATTTAAGGCTACGGAAGGTCAGCCGGTAGTGATGCGCAAAGCACGTGCTTTTGA
ACATATTTTAAAGAATCTTCCGATCATTATCAGACCAGAAGAATTAATTGTCGGAAGTACAACGATCGCA
CCGAGAGGATGCCAGACATATCCGGAATTTTCATATGAATGGTTAGAGGCAGAATTCGAAACAGTCGAAA
CAAGAAGTGCTGATCCATTCTATATTTCAGAGGAAACAAAAAAGAGATTATTAGCTGCAGATGCTTACTG
GAAAGGAAAAACAACCAGTGAGCTGGCAACTTCCTATATGGCTCCGGAGACACTCCGTGCCATGAAACAT
AATTTCTTTACACCGGGCAACTATTTTTATAATGGTGTAGGACATGTAACAGTTCAGTATGAAACCGTAT
TGGCGATCGGTCTGAATGGTGTAAAAGAAAAAGTCAGAAAAGAGATGGAGAACTGCCATTTTGGAGATGC
GGATTATTCTACCAAGATGTGTTTCTTAGAATCCATCCTGATTTCCTGTGATGCAGTCATCACTTATGCA
AATCGTTATGCGAAAATGGCAGAAGAGATGGCAGAGAAAGAAACAGATGCAGCAAGAAGACAGGAGCTTC
TGACAATTGCAAGAGTATGTAAAAATGTACCGGAATTCCCTGCTGAAAGCTTCCAGGAGGCGTGCCAGTC
CTTCTGGTTCATCCAGCAGGTATTACAGATTGAATCCAGTGGACATTCTATTTCACCGGGACGTTTTGAC
CAGTATATGTATCCTTATTACGAGAAGGATTTAAAAGAAGGCAGTCTCACCCGTGAGTACGCACAGGAAC
TGATCGACTGTATCTGGGTAAAATTAAATGATCTGAATAAATGTCGTGATGCCGCAAGTGCAGAAGGTTT
TGCAGGATATTCCTTATTCCAGAACCTGATCGTTGGTGGACAGACAGTTCAGGGAAGAGACGCTACCAAT
GATCTTTCGTTTATGTGCATCACTGCCAGTGAGCATGTATTTTTACCAATGCCATCCTTATCGATCCGTG
TGTGGCATGGATCATCCAAGGCATTATTAATGCGTGCGGCAGAGCTGACAAGAACCGGTATCGGTTTACC
GGCTTATTATAATGACGAAGTTATCATTCCTGCATTGGTTCATCGTGGAGCAACCATGGACGAGGCAAGG
AATTACAACATCATCGGATCTGTAGAACCGCAGGTTCCGGGTAAAACAGACGGATGGCACGATGCAGCGT
TCTTCAATATGTGCCGCCCATTGGAGATGGTATTTTCCAATGGTTATGACAATGGAGAGATCGCAAGTAT
CCAGACCGGTAATGTGGAGAGCTTCCAGTCATTTGATGAATTTATGGAAGCATACAGAAAACAGATGTTA
TATAACATCGAATTGATGGTAAATGCAGATAATGCAATTGATTATGCTCATGCAAAGCTTGCACCATTAC
CATTTGAGTCATGTCTGGTAGATGACTGCATCAAGCGGGGAATGAGTGCACAGGAAGGCGGAGCAATTTA
TAACTTTACCGGTCCGCAGGGCTTTGGTATCGCAAATGTCGCAGACTCTTTATATACGATCAAGAAGCTG
GTATTTGAAGAAAAACGCATTACCATGGGCGAGTTAAAGAAAGCTCTTGAGATGAATTACGGTAAAGGGC
TGGATGCCACAACTGCCGGAGATATTGCAATGCAGGTTGCAAAAGGATTAAAAGATGCAGGTCAGGAAGT
GGGACCTGATGTGATAGCGAATACGATCAGACAGGTATTAGAGATGGAATTACCGGAAGATGTCAGGAAG
CGTTATGAAGAGATCCATGAAATGATCCTTGAACTTCCGAAATACGGAAATGATATTGATGAAGTAGATG
AGCTTGCCCGCGAGGCAGCATATTTCTACACAAGACCATTAGAGACATTCAAAAATCCAAGAGGTGGAAT
GTATCAGGCAGGTCTCTATCCGGTATCAGCCAATGTTCCATTAGGAGCTCAGACCGGTGCTACTCCGGAC
GGAAGATTAGCACATACTCCGGTGGCAGATGGAGTCGGACCGACATCAGGATTCGATATCAGTGGACCGA
CAGCATCCTGTAACTCAGTTGCAAAATTAGATCATGCGATCGCAAGTAACGGAACACTCTTTAATATGAA
AATGCATCCAACAGCTATGGCTGGAGAGAAGGGGCTGGAGAGCTTTATTTCTCTGATTCGTGGTTACTTT
GATCAGCAGGGTATGCACATGCAGTTTAATGTCGTAGACCGTGCAACTCTTTTGGACGCACAGGCTCATC
CAGAAAAATACAGTGGGCTGATCGTACGTGTAGCCGGATATTCTGCTTTGTTTACTACGTTATCGAAATC
CTTACAGGATGATATCATTAAGAGAACAGAACAGGCTGATAATCGACTCGAGCACCACCACCACCACCAC
TGAGATCCGGCTGCTAACAAAGCCCGAAAGGAAGCTGAGTTGGCTGCTGCCACCGCTGAGCAATAACTAG
CATAACCCCTTGGGGCCTCTAAACGGGTCTTGAGGGGTTTTTTGCTGAAAGGAGGAACTATATCCGGAT
