Features (pLannotate 1.2.2; 20 found; start..end, strand, type, name):
     12..440     +  rep_origin     f1 ori (sequence partly withheld): f1 bacteriophage origin of replication; arrow indicates direction of (+) strand synthesis
    493..550     +  promoter       AmpR promoter (fragment): bla
    559..1374    -  CDS            KanR: aminoglycoside phosphotransferase; aph(3')-Ia; confers resistance to kanamycin in bacteria or G418 (Geneticin®) in eukaryotes
   1496..2084    +  rep_origin     ori: high-copy-number ColE1/pMB1/pBR322/pUC origin of replication
   2270..2409    -  misc_feature   bom: basis of mobility region from pBR322
   2511..2702    -  CDS            rop: Rop protein, which maintains plasmids at low copy number; rop
   2719..3099    +  CDS            YPB1_ECOLX: Protein predicted: Swiss-Prot protein existence level 4. From Escherichia coli.
   3171..3462    -  CDS            TcR (fragment): tetracycline efflux protein; tet; confers resistance to tetracycline
   3477..3498    -  protein_bind   CAP binding site: CAP binding activates transcription in the presence of cAMP. E. coli catabolite activator protein
   3511..4593    -  CDS            lacI: lac repressor; lacI; The lac repressor binds to the lac operator to inhibit transcription in E. coli. This inhibition can be relieved by adding lactose or isopropyl-β-D-thiogalactopyranoside (IPTG).
   4594..4671    -  promoter       lacI promoter: lacI
   4679..4958    -  CDS            TcR (fragment): tetracycline efflux protein; tet; confers resistance to tetracycline
   4984..5002    +  promoter       T7 promoter: promoter for bacteriophage T7 RNA polymerase
   5003..5027    +  protein_bind   lac operator: The lac repressor binds to the lac operator to inhibit transcription in E. coli. This inhibition can be relieved by adding lactose or isopropyl-β-D-thiogalactopyranoside (IPTG). lac repressor encoded by lacI
   5042..5064    +  RBS            RBS: efficient ribosome binding site from bacteriophage T7 gene 10 (Olins and Rangwala, 1989)
   5075..5119    +  CDS            S-Tag: affinity and epitope tag derived from pancreatic ribonuclease A
   7487..7645    +  CDS            grcA (fragment): GRCA_VIBC3 - Protein inferred from homology: Swiss-Prot protein existence level 3. Acts as a radical domain for damaged PFL and possibly other radical proteins. From Vibrio cholerae serotype O1 (strain ATCC 39541 / Classical Ogawa 395 / O395).
   7670..7687    +  CDS            9xHis (fragment): 9xHis affinity tag
   7697..7746    +  CDS            SET1 (fragment): solubility-enhancement tag derived from T7 phage gene 10B
   7754..7801    +  terminator     T7 terminator: transcription terminator for bacteriophage T7 RNA polymerase
>Addgene plasmid #110177 | pET29b-PD-C438S | addgene full sequence | sequence record 211439 | Addgene NGS Result
TGGCGAATGGG
[124 nt withheld, positions 12-135]
C
[91 nt withheld, positions 137-227]
A
[49 nt withheld, positions 229-277]
CCTTTGACGTTGGAGTCCACGTTCTTT
[37 nt withheld, positions 305-341]
ACCCTATCTCGGTCTATTCTTTTGATTTATAAGGGATTTTGCCGATTTCGGCCTATTGGTTAAAAAATGA
GCTGATTTAACAAAAATTTAACGCGAATTTTAACAAAATATTAACGCTTACAATTTAGGTGGCACTTTTC
GGGGAAATGTGCGCGGAACCCCTATTTGTTTATTTTTCTAAATACATTCAAATATGTATCCGCTCATGAA
TTAATTCTTAGAAAAACTCATCGAGCATCAAATGAAACTGCAATTTATTCATATCAGGATTATCAATACC
ATATTTTTGAAAAAGCCGTTTCTGTAATGAAGGAGAAAACTCACCGAGGCAGTTCCATAGGATGGCAAGA
TCCTGGTATCGGTCTGCGATTCCGACTCGTCCAACATCAATACAACCTATTAATTTCCCCTCGTCAAAAA
TAAGGTTATCAAGTGAGAAATCACCATGAGTGACGACTGAATCCGGTGAGAATGGCAAAAGTTTATGCAT
TTCTTTCCAGACTTGTTCAACAGGCCAGCCATTACGCTCGTCATCAAAATCACTCGCATCAACCAAACCG
TTATTCATTCGTGATTGCGCCTGAGCGAGACGAAATACGCGATCGCTGTTAAAAGGACAATTACAAACAG
GAATCGAATGCAACCGGCGCAGGAACACTGCCAGCGCATCAACAATATTTTCACCTGAATCAGGATATTC
TTCTAATACCTGGAATGCTGTTTTCCCGGGGATCGCAGTGGTGAGTAACCATGCATCATCAGGAGTACGG
ATAAAATGCTTGATGGTCGGAAGAGGCATAAATTCCGTCAGCCAGTTTAGTCTGACCATCTCATCTGTAA
CATCATTGGCAACGCTACCTTTGCCATGTTTCAGAAACAACTCTGGCGCATCGGGCTTCCCATACAATCG
ATAGATTGTCGCACCTGATTGCCCGACATTATCGCGAGCCCATTTATACCCATATAAATCAGCATCCATG
TTGGAATTTAATCGCGGCCTAGAGCAAGACGTTTCCCGTTGAATATGGCTCATAACACCCCTTGTATTAC
TGTTTATGTAAGCAGACAGTTTTATTGTTCATGACCAAAATCCCTTAACGTGAGTTTTCGTTCCACTGAG
CGTCAGACCCCGTAGAAAAGATCAAAGGATCTTCTTGAGATCCTTTTTTTCTGCGCGTAATCTGCTGCTT
GCAAACAAAAAAACCACCGCTACCAGCGGTGGTTTGTTTGCCGGATCAAGAGCTACCAACTCTTTTTCCG
AAGGTAACTGGCTTCAGCAGAGCGCAGATACCAAATACTGTCCTTCTAGTGTAGCCGTAGTTAGGCCACC
ACTTCAAGAACTCTGTAGCACCGCCTACATACCTCGCTCTGCTAATCCTGTTACCAGTGGCTGCTGCCAG
TGGCGATAAGTCGTGTCTTACCGGGTTGGACTCAAGACGATAGTTACCGGATAAGGCGCAGCGGTCGGGC
TGAACGGGGGGTTCGTGCACACAGCCCAGCTTGGAGCGAACGACCTACACCGAACTGAGATACCTACAGC
GTGAGCTATGAGAAAGCGCCACGCTTCCCGAAGGGAGAAAGGCGGACAGGTATCCGGTAAGCGGCAGGGT
CGGAACAGGAGAGCGCACGAGGGAGCTTCCAGGGGGAAACGCCTGGTATCTTTATAGTCCTGTCGGGTTT
CGCCACCTCTGACTTGAGCGTCGATTTTTGTGATGCTCGTCAGGGGGGCGGAGCCTATGGAAAAACGCCA
GCAACGCGGCCTTTTTACGGTTCCTGGCCTTTTGCTGGCCTTTTGCTCACATGTTCTTTCCTGCGTTATC
CCCTGATTCTGTGGATAACCGTATTACCGCCTTTGAGTGAGCTGATACCGCTCGCCGCAGCCGAACGACC
GAGCGCAGCGAGTCAGTGAGCGAGGAAGCGGAAGAGCGCCTGATGCGGTATTTTCTCCTTACGCATCTGT
GCGGTATTTCACACCGCAATGGTGCACTCTCAGTACAATCTGCTCTGATGCCGCATAGTTAAGCCAGTAT
ACACTCCGCTATCGCTACGTGACTGGGTCATGGCTGCGCCCCGACACCCGCCAACACCCGCTGACGCGCC
CTGACGGGCTTGTCTGCTCCCGGCATCCGCTTACAGACAAGCTGTGACCGTCTCCGGGAGCTGCATGTGT
CAGAGGTTTTCACCGTCATCACCGAAACGCGCGAGGCAGCTGCGGTAAAGCTCATCAGCGTGGTCGTGAA
GCGATTCACAGATGTCTGCCTGTTCATCCGCGTCCAGCTCGTTGAGTTTCTCCAGAAGCGTTAATGTCTG
GCTTCTGATAAAGCGGGCCATGTTAAGGGCGGTTTTTTCCTGTTTGGTCACTGATGCCTCCGTGTAAGGG
GGATTTCTGTTCATGGGGGTAATGATACCGATGAAACGAGAGAGGATGCTCACGATACGGGTTACTGATG
ATGAACATGCCCGGTTACTGGAACGTTGTGAGGGTAAACAACTGGCGGTATGGATGCGGCGGGACCAGAG
AAAAATCACTCAGGGTCAATGCCAGCGCTTCGTTAATACAGATGTAGGTGTTCCACAGGGTAGCCAGCAG
CATCCTGCGATGCAGATCCGGAACATAATGGTGCAGGGCGCTGACTTCCGCGTTTCCAGACTTTACGAAA
CACGGAAACCGAAGACCATTCATGTTGTTGCTCAGGTCGCAGACGTTTTGCAGCAGCAGTCGCTTCACGT
TCGCTCGCGTATCGGTGATTCATTCTGCTAACCAGTAAGGCAACCCCGCCAGCCTAGCCGGGTCCTCAAC
GACAGGAGCACGATCATGCGCACCCGTGGGGCCGCCATGCCGGCGATAATGGCCTGCTTCTCGCCGAAAC
GTTTGGTGGCGGGACCAGTGACGAAGGCTTGAGCGAGGGCGTGCAAGATTCCGAATACCGCAAGCGACAG
GCCGATCATCGTCGCGCTCCAGCGAAAGCGGTCCTCGCCGAAAATGACCCAGAGCGCTGCCGGCACCTGT
CCTACGAGTTGCATGATAAAGAAGACAGTCATAAGTGCGGCGACGATAGTCATGCCCCGCGCCCACCGGA
AGGAGCTGACTGGGTTGAAGGCTCTCAAGGGCATCGGTCGAGATCCCGGTGCCTAATGAGTGAGCTAACT
TACATTAATTGCGTTGCGCTCACTGCCCGCTTTCCAGTCGGGAAACCTGTCGTGCCAGCTGCATTAATGA
ATCGGCCAACGCGCGGGGAGAGGCGGTTTGCGTATTGGGCGCCAGGGTGGTTTTTCTTTTCACCAGTGAG
ACGGGCAACAGCTGATTGCCCTTCACCGCCTGGCCCTGAGAGAGTTGCAGCAAGCGGTCCACGCTGGTTT
GCCCCAGCAGGCGAAAATCCTGTTTGATGGTGGTTAACGGCGGGATATAACATGAGCTGTCTTCGGTATC
GTCGTATCCCACTACCGAGATGTCCGCACCAACGCGCAGCCCGGACTCGGTAATGGCGCGCATTGCGCCC
AGCGCCATCTGATCGTTGGCAACCAGCATCGCAGTGGGAACGATGCCCTCATTCAGCATTTGCATGGTTT
GTTGAAAACCGGACATGGCACTCCAGTCGCCTTCCCGTTCCGCTATCGGCTGAATTTGATTGCGAGTGAG
ATATTTATGCCAGCCAGCCAGACGCAGACGCGCCGAGACAGAACTTAATGGGCCCGCTAACAGCGCGATT
TGCTGGTGACCCAATGCGACCAGATGCTCCACGCCCAGTCGCGTACCGTCTTCATGGGAGAAAATAATAC
TGTTGATGGGTGTCTGGTCAGAGACATCAAGAAATAACGCCGGAACATTAGTGCAGGCAGCTTCCACAGC
AATGGCATCCTGGTCATCCAGCGGATAGTTAATGATCAGCCCACTGACGCGTTGCGCGAGAAGATTGTGC
ACCGCCGCTTTACAGGCTTCGACGCCGCTTCGTTCTACCATCGACACCACCACGCTGGCACCCAGTTGAT
CGGCGCGAGATTTAATCGCCGCGACAATTTGCGACGGCGCGTGCAGGGCCAGACTGGAGGTGGCAACGCC
AATCAGCAACGACTGTTTGCCCGCCAGTTGTTGTGCCACGCGGTTGGGAATGTAATTCAGCTCCGCCATC
GCCGCTTCCACTTTTTCCCGCGTTTTCGCAGAAACGTGGCTGGCCTGGTTCACCACGCGGGAAACGGTCT
GATAAGAGACACCGGCATACTCTGCGACATCGTATAACGTTACTGGTTTCACATTCACCACCCTGAATTG
ACTCTCTTCCGGGCGCTATCATGCCATACCGCGAAAGGTTTTGCGCCATTCGATGGTGTCCGGGATCTCG
ACGCTCTCCCTTATGCGACTCCTGCATTAGGAAGCAGCCCAGTAGTAGGTTGAGGCCGTTGAGCACCGCC
GCCGCAAGGAATGGTGCATGCAAGGAGATGGCGCCCAACAGTCCCCCGGCCACGGGGCCTGCCACCATAC
CCACGCCGAAACAAGCGCTCATGAGCCCGAAGTGGCGAGCCCGATCTTCCCCATCGGTGATGTCGGCGAT
ATAGGCGCCAGCAACCGCACCTGTGGCGCCGGTGATGCCGGCCACGATGCGTCCGGCGTAGAGGATCGAG
ATCGATCTCGATCCCGCGAAATTAATACGACTCACTATAGGGGAATTGTGAGCGGATAACAATTCCCCTC
TAGAAATAATTTTGTTTAACTTTAAGAAGGAGATATACATATGAAAGAAACCGCTGCTGCTAAATTCGAA
CGCCAGCACATGGACAGCCCAGATCTGGGTACCATGGGAAATTATGATAGTACTCCAATTGCGAAGTCGG
ATCGTATAAAAAGACTTGTAGATCATCTGTATGCAAAGATGCCTGAGATTGAGGCGGCAAGAGCGGAACT
GATCACAGAATCATTTAAGGCTACGGAAGGTCAGCCGGTAGTGATGCGCAAAGCACGTGCTTTTGAACAT
ATTTTAAAGAATCTTCCGATCATTATCAGACCAGAAGAATTAATTGTCGGAAGTACAACGATCGCACCGA
GAGGATGCCAGACATATCCGGAATTTTCATATGAATGGTTAGAGGCAGAATTCGAAACAGTCGAAACAAG
AAGTGCTGATCCATTCTATATTTCAGAGGAAACAAAAAAGAGATTATTAGCTGCAGATGCTTACTGGAAA
GGAAAAACAACCAGTGAGCTGGCAACTTCCTATATGGCTCCGGAGACACTCCGTGCCATGAAACATAATT
TCTTTACACCGGGCAACTATTTTTATAATGGTGTAGGACATGTAACAGTTCAGTATGAAACCGTATTGGC
GATCGGTCTGAATGGTGTAAAAGAAAAAGTCAGAAAAGAGATGGAGAACTGCCATTTTGGAGATGCGGAT
TATTCTACCAAGATGTGTTTCTTAGAATCCATCCTGATTTCCTGTGATGCAGTCATCACTTATGCAAATC
GTTATGCGAAAATGGCAGAAGAGATGGCAGAGAAAGAAACAGATGCAGCAAGAAGACAGGAGCTTCTGAC
AATTGCAAGAGTATGTAAAAATGTACCGGAATTCCCTGCTGAAAGCTTCCAGGAGGCGTGCCAGTCCTTC
TGGTTCATCCAGCAGGTATTACAGATTGAATCCAGTGGACATTCTATTTCACCGGGACGTTTTGACCAGT
ATATGTATCCTTATTACGAGAAGGATTTAAAAGAAGGCAGTCTCACCCGTGAGTACGCACAGGAACTGAT
CGACTGTATCTGGGTAAAATTAAATGATCTGAATAAATGTCGTGATGCCGCAAGTGCAGAAGGTTTTGCA
GGATATTCCTTATTCCAGAACCTGATCGTTGGTGGACAGACAGTTCAGGGAAGAGACGCTACCAATGATC
TTTCGTTTATGTGCATCACTGCCAGTGAGCATGTATTTTTACCAATGCCATCCTTATCGATCCGTGTGTG
GCATGGATCATCCAAGGCATTATTAATGCGTGCGGCAGAGCTGACAAGAACCGGTATCGGTTTACCGGCT
TATTATAATGACGAAGTTATCATTCCTGCATTGGTTCATCGTGGAGCAACCATGGACGAGGCAAGGAATT
ACAACATCATCGGATCTGTAGAACCGCAGGTTCCGGGTAAAACAGACGGATGGCACGATGCAGCGTTCTT
CAATATGTGCCGCCCATTGGAGATGGTATTTTCCAATGGTTATGACAATGGAGAGATCGCAAGTATCCAG
ACCGGTAATGTGGAGAGCTTCCAGTCATTTGATGAATTTATGGAAGCATACAGAAAACAGATGTTATATA
ACATCGAATTGATGGTAAATGCAGATAATGCAATTGATTATGCTCATGCAAAGCTTGCACCATTACCATT
TGAGTCATGTCTGGTAGATGACTGCATCAAGCGGGGAATGAGTGCACAGGAAGGCGGAGCAATTTATAAC
TTTACCGGTCCGCAGGGCTTTGGTATCGCAAATGTCGCAGACTCTTTATATACGATCAAGAAGCTGGTAT
TTGAAGAAAAACGCATTACCATGGGCGAGTTAAAGAAAGCTCTTGAGATGAATTACGGTAAAGGGCTGGA
TGCCACAACTGCCGGAGATATTGCAATGCAGGTTGCAAAAGGATTAAAAGATGCAGGTCAGGAAGTGGGA
CCTGATGTGATAGCGAATACGATCAGACAGGTATTAGAGATGGAATTACCGGAAGATGTCAGGAAGCGTT
ATGAAGAGATCCATGAAATGATCCTTGAACTTCCGAAATACGGAAATGATATTGATGAAGTAGATGAGCT
TGCCCGCGAGGCAGCATATTTCTACACAAGACCATTAGAGACATTCAAAAATCCAAGAGGTGGAATGTAT
CAGGCAGGTCTCTATCCGGTATCAGCCAATGTTCCATTAGGAGCTCAGACCGGTGCTACTCCGGACGGAA
GATTAGCACATACTCCGGTGGCAGATGGAGTCGGACCGACATCAGGATTCGATATCAGTGGACCGACAGC
ATCCTGTAACTCAGTTGCAAAATTAGATCATGCGATCGCAAGTAACGGAACACTCTTTAATATGAAAATG
CATCCAACAGCTATGGCTGGAGAGAAGGGGCTGGAGAGCTTTATTTCTCTGATTCGTGGTTACTTTGATC
AGCAGGGTATGCACATGCAGTTTAATGTCGTAGACCGTGCAACTCTTTTGGACGCACAGGCTCATCCAGA
AAAATACAGTGGGCTGATCGTACGTGTAGCCGGATATTCTGCTTTGTTTACTACGTTATCGAAATCCTTA
CAGGATGATATCATTAAGAGAACAGAACAGGCTGATAATCGACTCGAGCACCACCACCACCACCACTGAG
ATCCGGCTGCTAACAAAGCCCGAAAGGAAGCTGAGTTGGCTGCTGCCACCGCTGAGCAATAACTAGCATA
ACCCCTTGGGGCCTCTAAACGGGTCTTGAGGGGTTTTTTGCTGAAAGGAGGAACTATATCCGGAT
